>Addgene plasmid #90843 | POT1 E4.4 gRNA | addgene full sequence | sequence record 183885 | Addgene NGS Result
CAAACCGCCTCTCCCCGCGCGTTGGCCGATTCATTAATGCAGCTGGCACGACAGGTTTCCCGACTGGAAA
GCGGGCAGTGAGCGCAACGCAATTAATGTGAGTTAGCTCACTCATTAGGCACCCCAGGCTTTACACTTTA
TGCTTCCGGCTCGTATGTTGTGTGGAATTGTGAGCGGATAACAATTTCACACAGGAAACAGCTATGACCA
TGATTACGCCAAGCGCGCAATTAACCCTCACTAAAGGGAACAAAAGCTGGAGCTGCAAGCTTAATGTAGT
CTTATGCAATACTCTTGTAGTCTTGCAACATGGTAACGATGAGTTAGCAACATGCCTTACAAGGAGAGAA
AAAGCACCGTGCATGCCGATTGGTGGAAGTAAGGTGGTACGATCGTGCCTTATTAGGAAGGCAACAGACG
GGTCTGACATGGATTGGACGAACCACTGAATTGCCGCATTGCAGAGATATTGTATTTAAGTGCCTAGCTC
GATACATAAACGGGTCTCTCTGGTTAGACCAGATCTGAGCCTGGGAGCTCTCTGGCTAACTAGGGAACCC
ACTGCTTAAGCCTCAATAAAGCTTGCCTTGAGTGCTTCAAGTAGTGTGTGCCCGTCTGTTGTGTGACTCT
GGTAACTAGAGATCCCTCAGACCCTTTTAGTCAGTGTGGAAAATCTCTAGCAGTGGCGCCCGAACAGGGA
CTTGAAAGCGAAAGGGAAACCAGAGGAGCTCTCTCGACGCAGGACTCGGCTTGCTGAAGCGCGCACGGCA
AGAGGCGAGGGGCGGCGACTGGTGAGTACGCCAAAAATTTTGACTAGCGGAGGCTAGAAGGAGAGAGATG
GGTGCGAGAGCGTCAGTATTAAGCGGGGGAGAATTAGATCGCGATGGGAAAAAATTCGGTTAAGGCCAGG
GGGAAAGAAAAAATATAAATTAAAACATATAGTATGGGCAAGCAGGGAGCTAGAACGATTCGCAGTTAAT
CCTGGCCTGTTAGAAACATCAGAAGGCTGTAGACAAATACTGGGACAGCTACAACCATCCCTTCAGACAG
GATCAGAAGAACTTAGATCATTATATAATACAGTAGCAACCCTCTATTGTGTGCATCAAAGGATAGAGAT
AAAAGACACCAAGGAAGCTTTAGACAAGATAGAGGAAGAGCAAAACAAAAGTAAGACCACCGCACAGCAA
GCGGCCGCTGATCTTCAGACCTGGAGGAGGAGATATGAGGGACAATTGGAGAAGTGAATTATATAAATAT
AAAGTAGTAAAAATTGAACCATTAGGAGTAGCACCCACCAAGGCAAAGAGAAGAGTGGTGCAGAGAGAAA
AAAGAGCAGTGGGAATAGGAGCTTTGTTCCTTGGGTTCTTGGGAGCAGCAGGAAGCACTATGGGCGCAGC
GTCAATGACGCTGACGGTACAGGCCAGACAATTATTGTCTGGTATAGTGCAGCAGCAGAACAATTTGCTG
AGGGCTATTGAGGCGCAACAGCATCTGTTGCAACTCACAGTCTGGGGCATCAAGCAGCTCCAGGCAAGAA
TCCTGGCTGTGGAAAGATACCTAAAGGATCAACAGCTCCTGGGGATTTGGGGTTGCTCTGGAAAACTCAT
TTGCACCACTGCTGTGCCTTGGAATGCTAGTTGGAGTAATAAATCTCTGGAACAGATTTGGAATCACACG
ACCTGGATGGAGTGGGACAGAGAAATTAACAATTACACAAGCTTAATACACTCCTTAATTGAAGAATCGC
AAAACCAGCAAGAAAAGAATGAACAAGAATTATTGGAATTAGATAAATGGGCAAGTTTGTGGAATTGGTT
TAACATAACAAATTGGCTGTGGTATATAAAATTATTCATAATGATAGTAGGAGGCTTGGTAGGTTTAAGA
ATAGTTTTTGCTGTACTTTCTATAGTGAATAGAGTTAGGCAGGGATATTCACCATTATCGTTTCAGACCC
ACCTCCCAACCCCGAGGGGACCCAGAGAGGGCCTATTTCCCATGATTCCTTCATATTTGCATATACGATA
CAAGGCTGTTAGAGAGATAATTAGAATTAATTTGACTGTAAACACAAAGATATTAGTACAAAATACGTGA
CGTAGAAAGTAATAATTTCTTGGGTAGTTTGCAGTTTTAAAATTATGTTTTAAAATGGACTATCATATGC
TTACCGTAACTTGAAAGTATTTCGATTTCTTGGCTTTATATATCTTGTGGAAAGGACGAAACACCGATGA
CCTTTACACTTGATGAGTTTAAGAGCTATGCTGGAAACAGCATAGCAAGTTTAAATAAGGCTAGTCCGTT
ATCAACTTGAAAAAGTGGCACCGAGTCGGTGCTTTTTTTGAATTCTAGATCTTGAGACAAATGGCAGTAT
TCATCCACAATTTTAAAAGAAAAGGGGGGATTGGGGGGTACAGTGCAGGGGAAAGAATAGTAGACATAAT
AGCAACAGACATACAAACTAAAGAATTACAAAAACAAATTACAAAAATTCAAAATTTTCGGGTTTATTAC
AGGGACAGCAGAGATCCACTTTGGCGCCGGCTCGAGTGGCTCCGGTGCCCGTCAGTGGGCAGAGCGCACA
TCGCCCACAGTCCCCGAGAAGTTGGGGGGAGGGGTCGGCAATTGAACCGGTGCCTAGAGAAGGTGGCGCG
GGGTAAACTGGGAAAGTGATGTCGTGTACTGGCTCCGCCTTTTTCCCGAGGGTGGGGGAGAACCGTATAT
AAGTGCAGTAGTCGCCGTGAACGTTCTTTTTCGCAACGGGTTTGCCGCCAGAACACAGGTGTCGTGACGC
GGGATCCGCCACCATGACCGAGTACAAGCCCACGGTGCGCCTCGCCACCCGCGACGACGTCCCCAGGGCC
GTACGCACCCTCGCCGCCGCGTTCGCCGACTACCCCGCCACGCGCCACACCGTCGATCCGGACCGCCACA
TCGAGCGGGTCACCGAGCTGCAAGAACTCTTCCTCACGCGCGTCGGGCTCGACATCGGCAAGGTGTGGGT
CGCGGACGACGGCGCCGCGGTGGCGGTCTGGACCACGCCGGAGAGCGTCGAAGCGGGGGCGGTGTTCGCC
GAGATCGGCCCGCGCATGGCCGAGTTGAGCGGTTCCCGGCTGGCCGCGCAGCAACAGATGGAAGGCCTCC
TGGCGCCGCACCGGCCCAAGGAGCCCGCGTGGTTCCTGGCCACCGTCGGAGTCTCGCCCGACCACCAGGG
CAAGGGTCTGGGCAGCGCCGTCGTGCTCCCCGGAGTGGAGGCGGCCGAGCGCGCCGGGGTGCCCGCCTTC
CTGGAGACCTCCGCGCCCCGCAACCTCCCCTTCTACGAGCGGCTCGGCTTCACCGTCACCGCCGACGTCG
AGGTGCCCGAAGGACCGCGCACCTGGTGCATGACCCGCAAGCCCGGTGCCTGAACGCGTTAAGTCGACAA
TCAACCTCTGGATTACAAAATTTGTGAAAGATTGACTGGTATTCTTAACTATGTTGCTCCTTTTACGCTA
TGTGGATACGCTGCTTTAATGCCTTTGTATCATGCTATTGCTTCCCGTATGGCTTTCATTTTCTCCTCCT
TGTATAAATCCTGGTTGCTGTCTCTTTATGAGGAGTTGTGGCCCGTTGTCAGGCAACGTGGCGTGGTGTG
CACTGTGTTTGCTGACGCAACCCCCACTGGTTGGGGCATTGCCACCACCTGTCAGCTCCTTTCCGGGACT
TTCGCTTTCCCCCTCCCTATTGCCACGGCGGAACTCATCGCCGCCTGCCTTGCCCGCTGCTGGACAGGGG
CTCGGCTGTTGGGCACTGACAATTCCGTGGTGTTGTCGGGGAAATCATCGTCCTTTCCTTGGCTGCTCGC
CTGTGTTGCCACCTGGATTCTGCGCGGGACGTCCTTCTGCTACGTCCCTTCGGCCCTCAATCCAGCGGAC
CTTCCTTCCCGCGGCCTGCTGCCGGCTCTGCGGCCTCTTCCGCGTCTTCGCCTTCGCCCTCAGACGAGTC
GGATCTCCCTTTGGGCCGCCTCCCCGCGTCGACTTTAAGACCAATGACTTACAAGGCAGCTGTAGATCTT
AGCCACTTTTTAAAAGAAAAGGGGGGACTGGAAGGGCTAATTCACTCCCAACGAAGACAAGATCTGCTTT
TTGCTTGTACTGGGTCTCTCTGGTTAGACCAGATCTGAGCCTGGGAGCTCTCTGGCTAACTAGGGAACCC
ACTGCTTAAGCCTCAATAAAGCTTGCCTTGAGTGCTTCAAGTAGTGTGTGCCCGTCTGTTGTGTGACTCT
GGTAACTAGAGATCCCTCAGACCCTTTTAGTCAGTGTGGAAAATCTCTAGCAGTACGTATAGTAGTTCAT
GTCATCTTATTATTCAGTATTTATAACTTGCAAAGAAATGAATATCAGAGAGTGAGAGGAACTTGTTTAT
TGCAGCTTATAATGGTTACAAATAAAGCAATAGCATCACAAATTTCACAAATAAAGCATTTTTTTCACTG
CATTCTAGTTGTGGTTTGTCCAAACTCATCAATGTATCTTATCATGTCTGGCTCTAGCTATCCCGCCCCT
AACTCCGCCCATCCCGCCCCTAACTCCGCCCAGTTCCGCCCATTCTCCGCCCCATGGCTGACTAATTTTT
TTTATTTATGCAGAGGCCGAGGCCGCCTCGGCCTCTGAGCTATTCCAGAAGTAGTGAGGAGGCTTTTTTG
GAGGCCTAGGGACGTACCCAATTCGCCCTATAGTGAGTCGTATTACGCGCGCTCACTGGCCGTCGTTTTA
CAACGTCGTGACTGGGAAAACCCTGGCGTTACCCAACTTAATCGCCTTGCAGCACATCCCCCTTTCGCCA
GCTGGCGTAATAGCGAAGAGGCCCGCACCGATCGCCCTTCCCAACAGTTGCGCAGCCTGAATGGCGAATG
GG
[124 nt withheld, positions 4903-5026]
C
[91 nt withheld, positions 5028-5118]
A
[49 nt withheld, positions 5120-5168]
CCTTTGACGTTGGAGTCCACGTTCTTT
[37 nt withheld, positions 5196-5232]
ACCCTATCTCGGTCTATTCTTTTGATTTATAAGGGATTTTGCCGATTTCGGCCTATTGGTTAAAAAATGA
GCTGATTTAACAAAAATTTAACGCGAATTTTAACAAAATATTAACGCTTACAATTTAGGTGGCACTTTTC
GGGGAAATGTGCGCGGAACCCCTATTTGTTTATTTTTCTAAATACATTCAAATATGTATCCGCTCATGAG
ACAATAACCCTGATAAATGCTTCAATAATATTGAAAAAGGAAGAGTATGAGTATTCAACATTTCCGTGTC
GCCCTTATTCCCTTTTTTGCGGCATTTTGCCTTCCTGTTTTTGCTCACCCAGAAACGCTGGTGAAAGTAA
AAGATGCTGAAGATCAGTTGGGTGCACGAGTGGGTTACATCGAACTGGATCTCAACAGCGGTAAGATCCT
TGAGAGTTTTCGCCCCGAAGAACGTTTTCCAATGATGAGCACTTTTAAAGTTCTGCTATGTGGCGCGGTA
TTATCCCGTATTGACGCCGGGCAAGAGCAACTCGGTCGCCGCATACACTATTCTCAGAATGACTTGGTTG
AGTACTCACCAGTCACAGAAAAGCATCTTACGGATGGCATGACAGTAAGAGAATTATGCAGTGCTGCCAT
AACCATGAGTGATAACACTGCGGCCAACTTACTTCTGACAACGATCGGAGGACCGAAGGAGCTAACCGCT
TTTTTGCACAACATGGGGGATCATGTAACTCGCCTTGATCGTTGGGAACCGGAGCTGAATGAAGCCATAC
CAAACGACGAGCGTGACACCACGATGCCTGTAGCAATGGCAACAACGTTGCGCAAACTATTAACTGGCGA
ACTACTTACTCTAGCTTCCCGGCAACAATTAATAGACTGGATGGAGGCGGATAAAGTTGCAGGACCACTT
CTGCGCTCGGCCCTTCCGGCTGGCTGGTTTATTGCTGATAAATCTGGAGCCGGTGAGCGTGGGTCTCGCG
GTATCATTGCAGCACTGGGGCCAGATGGTAAGCCCTCCCGTATCGTAGTTATCTACACGACGGGGAGTCA
GGCAACTATGGATGAACGAAATAGACAGATCGCTGAGATAGGTGCCTCACTGATTAAGCATTGGTAACTG
TCAGACCAAGTTTACTCATATATACTTTAGATTGATTTAAAACTTCATTTTTAATTTAAAAGGATCTAGG
TGAAGATCCTTTTTGATAATCTCATGACCAAAATCCCTTAACGTGAGTTTTCGTTCCACTGAGCGTCAGA
CCCCGTAGAAAAGATCAAAGGATCTTCTTGAGATCCTTTTTTTCTGCGCGTAATCTGCTGCTTGCAAACA
AAAAAACCACCGCTACCAGCGGTGGTTTGTTTGCCGGATCAAGAGCTACCAACTCTTTTTCCGAAGGTAA
CTGGCTTCAGCAGAGCGCAGATACCAAATACTGTTCTTCTAGTGTAGCCGTAGTTAGGCCACCACTTCAA
GAACTCTGTAGCACCGCCTACATACCTCGCTCTGCTAATCCTGTTACCAGTGGCTGCTGCCAGTGGCGAT
AAGTCGTGTCTTACCGGGTTGGACTCAAGACGATAGTTACCGGATAAGGCGCAGCGGTCGGGCTGAACGG
GGGGTTCGTGCACACAGCCCAGCTTGGAGCGAACGACCTACACCGAACTGAGATACCTACAGCGTGAGCT
ATGAGAAAGCGCCACGCTTCCCGAAGGGAGAAAGGCGGACAGGTATCCGGTAAGCGGCAGGGTCGGAACA
GGAGAGCGCACGAGGGAGCTTCCAGGGGGAAACGCCTGGTATCTTTATAGTCCTGTCGGGTTTCGCCACC
TCTGACTTGAGCGTCGATTTTTGTGATGCTCGTCAGGGGGGCGGAGCCTATGGAAAAACGCCAGCAACGC
GGCCTTTTTACGGTTCCTGGCCTTTTGCTGGCCTTTTGCTCACATGTTCTTTCCTGCGTTATCCCCTGAT
TCTGTGGATAACCGTATTACCGCCTTTGAGTGAGCTGATACCGCTCGCCGCAGCCGAACGACCGAGCGCA
GCGAGTCAGTGAGCGAGGAAGCGGAAGAGCGCCCAATACG
Features (pLannotate 1.2.2; 27 found; start..end, strand, type, name):
     94..115     +  protein_bind   CAP binding site: CAP binding activates transcription in the presence of cAMP. E. coli catabolite activator protein
    130..160     +  promoter       lac promoter: promoter for the E. coli lac operon
    168..184     +  protein_bind   lac operator: The lac repressor binds to the lac operator to inhibit transcription in E. coli. This inhibition can be relieved by adding lactose or isopropyl-β-D-thiogalactopyranoside (IPTG). lac repressor encoded by lacI
    229..247     +  promoter       T3 promoter: promoter for bacteriophage T3 RNA polymerase
    275..501     +  promoter       RSV promoter: Rous sarcoma virus enhancer/promoter
    502..682     +  LTR            5' LTR (truncated): truncated 5' long terminal repeat (LTR) from HIV-1
    729..854     +  misc_feature   HIV-1 Ψ: packaging signal of human immunodeficiency virus type 1
    838..1201    +  CDS            HIV-1 gag (fragment): gag protein from human immunodeficiency virus 1; gag
   1347..1580    +  misc_feature   RRE: The Rev response element (RRE) of HIV-1 allows for Rev-dependent mRNA export from the nucleus to the cytoplasm.
   1957..1983    +  CDS            Rev (fragment): human immunodeficiency virus 1 (HIV-1) Rev protein; rev; enhances nuclear export of unspliced and incompletely spliced viral mRNAs
   1987..2227    +  promoter       U6 promoter: RNA polymerase III promoter for human U6 snRNA
   2275..2342    +  misc_RNA       tracrRNA (fragment): trans-activating CRISPR RNA for the Streptococcus pyogenes CRISPR/Cas9 system
   2391..2508    +  misc_feature   cPPT/CTS: central polypurine tract and central termination sequence of HIV-1
   2577..2788    +  promoter       EF-1α core promoter: core promoter for human elongation factor EF-1α
   2814..3413    +  CDS            PuroR (fragment): puromycin N-acetyltransferase; pac from Streptomyces; confers resistance to puromycin
   3429..4017    +  misc_feature   WPRE: woodchuck hepatitis virus posttranscriptional regulatory element
   4068..4087    +  misc_feature   cPPT/CTS (fragment): central polypurine tract and central termination sequence of HIV-1
   4089..4322    +  LTR            3' LTR (ΔU3): self-inactivating 3' long terminal repeat (LTR) from HIV-1
   4400..4521    +  polyA_signal   SV40 poly(A) signal: SV40 polyadenylation signal
   4561..4696    +  rep_origin     SV40 ori: SV40 origin of replication
   4717..4735    -  promoter       T7 promoter: promoter for bacteriophage T7 RNA polymerase
   4743..4898    +  CDS            lacZα (fragment): LacZα fragment of β-galactosidase; lacZ fragment
   4903..5331    +  rep_origin     f1 ori (sequence partly withheld): f1 bacteriophage origin of replication; arrow indicates direction of (+) strand synthesis
   5384..5488    +  promoter       AmpR promoter: bla
   5489..6349    +  CDS            AmpR: β-lactamase; bla; confers resistance to ampicillin, carbenicillin, and related antibiotics
   6520..7108    +  rep_origin     ori: high-copy-number ColE1/pMB1/pBR322/pUC origin of replication
   7291..81      +  CDS            lacI (fragment) (across the origin): lac repressor; lacI; The lac repressor binds to the lac operator to inhibit transcription in E. coli. This inhibition can be relieved by adding lactose or isopropyl-β-D-thiogalactopyranoside (IPTG).
