[The description below was written by a language model from this plasmid's Addgene catalogue record and pLannotate feature annotations shown in this document.]
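Description:
POT1 E4.4 gRNA is a third-generation lentiviral CRISPR plasmid built on the pLenti-sgRNA backbone and designed to express a single guide RNA against human POT1. In bacteria it is maintained through a high-copy ColE1/pUC-type origin and selected with ampicillin via the bla gene. The backbone also carries an f1 origin, an SV40 origin, and remnants of a lac/lacZα cloning region flanked by T3 and T7 promoters. The catalogue lists the empty backbone at 9,151 bp, whereas the sequenced construct is 7,302 nt. This would be consistent with loss of a stuffer fragment when the guide oligos were inserted between the two BsmBI sites, which were destroyed in cloning, although the record does not say so.

The transfer cassette is framed by an RSV promoter-driven truncated HIV-1 5′ LTR and a self-inactivating ΔU3 3′ LTR followed by an SV40 polyadenylation signal. Because the RSV promoter replaces the native U3, genomic RNA production in packaging cells is Tat-independent. The Ψ packaging signal with a partial gag sequence, the RRE and the cPPT/CTS support encapsidation, Rev-dependent nuclear export and efficient transduction. Inside the vector, a human U6 RNA polymerase III promoter drives the POT1 spacer fused to the Streptococcus pyogenes Cas9 guide scaffold, annotated here as a tracrRNA fragment. A separate EF-1α core promoter expresses puromycin N-acetyltransferase, with a WPRE enhancing transcript expression, so transduced mammalian cells can be selected with puromycin.

No Cas9 is encoded, so the nuclease must be supplied separately. The plasmid belongs to a guide series used to generate cell-cycle gene knockouts in human cell lines.
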