Addgene plasmid #90843: POT1 E4.4 gRNA
Purpose: 3rd generation lentiviral gRNA plasmid targeting human POT1
Depositing lab: Iain Cheeseman. Depositing organization: Whitehead Institute for Biomedical Research. Publication: Large-Scale Analysis of CRISPR/Cas9 Cell-Cycle Knockouts Reveals the Diversity of p53-Dependent Responses to Cell-Cycle Defects. McKinley KL, Cheeseman IM. Dev Cell. 2017 Feb 27;40(4):405-420.e2. doi: 10.1016/j.devcel.2017.01.012. Epub 2017 Feb 16. PubMed 28216383.
Backbone
  Vector backbone: pLenti-sgRNA
  Backbone manufacturer: Eric Lander & David Sabatini labs (Addgene plasmid #71409)
  Backbone size w/o insert (bp): 9151
  Vector type: Lentiviral, CRISPR
  Selectable markers: Puromycin
Growth in bacteria
  Bacterial resistance: Ampicillin, 100 μg/mL
  Growth temperature: 37°C
  Growth strain: NEB Stable
  Copy number: Unknown
Gene/Insert
  Gene/Insert name: POT1 (Guide Designation E4.4) (alt name: pKMKO series)
  gRNA/shRNA sequence: CACCgATGACCTTTACACTTGATGA
  Species: H. sapiens (human)
  Promoter: U6
  Cloning method: Restriction Enzyme; 5′ cloning site BsmBI (destroyed during cloning); 3′ cloning site BsmBI (destroyed during cloning)
  Sequencing primers: 5′ hU6-F (5'-GAGGGCCTATTTCCCATGATT-3'); 3′ EF1a-R (5'-CACGGCGACTACTGCACTTA-3')
Terms and licenses: Academic/Nonprofit Terms; Industry Terms: Not Available to Industry
Depositor comments: Please note that gRNA target sequence listed is not strictly the 20nt spacer sequence, but also contains the 5' BsmBI overhang. For more information about knockout human cell lines generated using this plasmid, please see http://cellcycleknockouts.wi.mit.edu/ .
How to cite: POT1 E4.4 gRNA was a gift from Iain Cheeseman (Addgene plasmid # 90843 ; http://n2t.net/addgene:90843 ; RRID:Addgene_90843)
